>Addgene plasmid #174826 | pEF1a-hMLH1NTD-NLS | addgene full sequence | sequence record 343633 | Addgene NGS Result
GCGCTGCTTCGCGATGTACGGGCCAGATATACGCGTTGACATTGATTATTGACTGCAAAGATGGATAAAG
TTTTAAACAGAGAGGAATCTTTGCAGCTAATGGACCTTCTAGGTCTTGAAAGGAGTGGGAATTGGCTCCG
GTGCCCGTCAGTGGGCAGAGCGCACATCGCCCACAGTCCCCGAGAAGTTGGGGGGAGGGGTCGGCAATTG
AACCGGTGCCTAGAGAAGGTGGCGCGGGGTAAACTGGGAAAGTGATGTCGTGTACTGGCTCCGCCTTTTT
CCCGAGGGTGGGGGAGAACCGTATATAAGTGCAGTAGTCGCCGTGAACGTTCTTTTTCGCAACGGGTTTG
CCGCCAGAACACAGGTAAGTGCCGTGTGTGGTTCCCGCGGGCCTGGCCTCTTTACGGGTTATGGCCCTTG
CGTGCCTTGAATTACTTCCACCTGGCTGCAGTACGTGATTCTTGATCCCGAGCTTCGGGTTGGAAGTGGG
TGGGAGAGTTCGAGGCCTTGCGCTTAAGGAGCCCCTTCGCCTCGTGCTTGAGTTGAGGCCTGGCCTGGGC
GCTGGGGCCGCCGCGTGCGAATCTGGTGGCACCTTCGCGCCTGTCTCGCTGCTTTCGATAAGTCTCTAGC
CATTTAAAATTTTTGATGACCTGCTGCGACGCTTTTTTTCTGGCAAGATAGTCTTGTAAATGCGGGCCAA
GATCTGCACACTGGTATTTCGGTTTTTGGGGCCGCGGGCGGCGACGGGGCCCGTGCGTCCCAGCGCACAT
GTTCGGCGAGGCGGGGCCTGCGAGCGCGGCCACCGAGAATCGGACGGGGGTAGTCTCAAGCTGGCCGGCC
TGCTCTGGTGCCTGGCCTCGCGCCGCCGTGTATCGCCCCGCCCTGGGCGGCAAGGCTGGCCCGGTCGGCA
CCAGTTGCGTGAGCGGAAAGATGGCCGCTTCCCGGCCCTGCTGCAGGGAGCTCAAAATGGAGGACGCGGC
GCTCGGGAGAGCGGGCGGGTGAGTCACCCACACAAAGGAAAAGGGCCTTTCCGTCCTCAGCCGTCGCTTC
ATGTGACTCCACGGAGTACCGGGCGCCGTCCAGGCACCTCGATTAGTTCTCGAGCTTTTGGAGTACGTCG
TCTTTAGGTTGGGGGGAGGGGTTTTATGCGATGGAGTTTCCCCACACTGAGTGGGTGGAGACTGAAGTTA
GGCCAGCTTGGCACTTGATGTAATTCTCCTTGGAATTTGCCCTTTTTGAGTTTGGATCTTGGTTCATTCT
CAAGCCTCAGACAGTGGTTCAAAGTTTTTTTCTTCCATTTCAGGTGTCGTGACGTACGGGATCCTCTAGA
GCCACCATGAGCTTCGTTGCTGGAGTCATCCGGAGACTGGACGAGACAGTGGTGAACAGAATTGCCGCCG
GCGAGGTGATCCAGAGACCTGCCAATGCAATAAAGGAGATGATCGAGAACTGTCTGGACGCCAAGTCCAC
AAGCATTCAGGTGATCGTGAAGGAGGGCGGACTGAAGCTGATCCAGATCCAAGACAACGGCACAGGCATC
AGAAAGGAAGATCTGGACATCGTGTGTGAACGGTTCACCACATCTAAGCTGCAGTCTTTTGAGGATCTGG
CCTCTATCAGTACCTACGGCTTCAGAGGCGAGGCCCTGGCCAGCATCAGCCACGTGGCCCATGTGACCAT
CACCACCAAAACCGCCGACGGCAAATGCGCTTATCGCGCTAGCTACAGCGACGGCAAGCTGAAAGCCCCG
CCAAAGCCTTGCGCCGGCAACCAGGGTACACAGATAACAGTGGAGGATCTGTTCTACAACATCGCCACCC
GGAGAAAGGCCCTGAAAAATCCCAGCGAGGAGTACGGCAAGATCCTGGAAGTCGTCGGCAGATACTCCGT
GCACAACGCCGGAATCAGCTTTAGCGTAAAGAAGCAGGGAGAAACCGTGGCCGATGTGCGCACCCTGCCA
AATGCCAGCACCGTGGATAACATCAGAAGCATTTTCGGAAATGCCGTGTCCAGAGAACTGATCGAGATCG
GCTGCGAAGATAAGACCCTGGCTTTTAAGATGAACGGCTACATCAGCAACGCCAATTACTCTGTGAAGAA
GTGCATCTTTCTTCTGTTCATCAACCACAGACTGGTGGAAAGCACCAGCCTGCGGAAAGCCATCGAGACA
GTGTACGCCGCCTACCTGCCTAAGAACACCCACCCCTTCCTGTACCTGAGCCTCGAGATCAGCCCTCAGA
ACGTGGACGTCAATGTGCATCCTACAAAGCACGAGGTGCACTTCCTGCACGAGGAAAGCATCCTGGAAAG
AGTGCAGCAGCACATTGAGAGCAAGCTGCTGGGCTCTAAACGGACAGCCGACGGAAGCGAGTTCGAGTCA
CCAAAGAAGAAGCGGAAAGTCTAACCGGTCATCATCACCATCACCATTGAGTTTAAACCCGCTGATCAGC
CTCGACTGTGCCTTCTAGTTGCCAGCCATCTGTTGTTTGCCCCTCCCCCGTGCCTTCCTTGACCCTGGAA
GGTGCCACTCCCACTGTCCTTTCCTAATAAAATGAGAAAATTGCATCGCATTGTCTGAGTAGGTGTCATT
CTATTCTGGGGGGTGGGGTGGGGCAGGACAGCAAGGGGGAGGATTGGGAAGACAATAGCAGGCATGCTGG
GGATGCGGTGGGCTCTATGGCTTCTGAGGCGGAAAGAACCAGCTGGGGCTCGATACCGTCGACCTCTAGC
TAGAGCTTGGCGTAATCATGGTCATAGCTGTTTCCTGTGTGAAATTGTTATCCGCTCACAATTCCACACA
ACATACGAGCCGGAAGCATAAAGTGTAAAGCCTAGGGTGCCTAATGAGTGAGCTAACTCACATTAATTGC
GTTGCGCTCACTGCCCGCTTTCCAGTCGGGAAACCTGTCGTGCCAGCTGCATTAATGAATCGGCCAACGC
GCGGGGAGAGGCGGTTTGCGTATTGGGCGCTCTTCCGCTTCCTCGCTCACTGACTCGCTGCGCTCGGTCG
TTCGGCTGCGGCGAGCGGTATCAGCTCACTCAAAGGCGGTAATACGGTTATCCACAGAATCAGGGGATAA
CGCAGGAAAGAACATGTGAGCAAAAGGCCAGCAAAAGGCCAGGAACCGTAAAAAGGCCGCGTTGCTGGCG
TTTTTCCATAGGCTCCGCCCCCCTGACGAGCATCACAAAAATCGACGCTCAAGTCAGAGGTGGCGAAACC
CGACAGGACTATAAAGATACCAGGCGTTTCCCCCTGGAAGCTCCCTCGTGCGCTCTCCTGTTCCGACCCT
GCCGCTTACCGGATACCTGTCCGCCTTTCTCCCTTCGGGAAGCGTGGCGCTTTCTCATAGCTCACGCTGT
AGGTATCTCAGTTCGGTGTAGGTCGTTCGCTCCAAGCTGGGCTGTGTGCACGAACCCCCCGTTCAGCCCG
ACCGCTGCGCCTTATCCGGTAACTATCGTCTTGAGTCCAACCCGGTAAGACACGACTTATCGCCACTGGC
AGCAGCCACTGGTAACAGGATTAGCAGAGCGAGGTATGTAGGCGGTGCTACAGAGTTCTTGAAGTGGTGG
CCTAACTACGGCTACACTAGAAGAACAGTATTTGGTATCTGCGCTCTGCTGAAGCCAGTTACCTTCGGAA
AAAGAGTTGGTAGCTCTTGATCCGGCAAACAAACCACCGCTGGTAGCGGTGGTTTTTTTGTTTGCAAGCA
GCAGATTACGCGCAGAAAAAAAGGATCTCAAGAAGATCCTTTGATCTTTTCTACGGGGTCTGACACTCAG
TGGAACGAAAACTCACGTTAAGGGATTTTGGTCATGAGATTATCAAAAAGGATCTTCACCTAGATCCTTT
TAAATTAAAAATGAAGTTTTAAATCAATCTAAAGTATATATGAGTAAACTTGGTCTGACAGTTACCAATG
CTTAATCAGTGAGGCACCTATCTCAGCGATCTGTCTATTTCGTTCATCCATAGTTGCCTGACTCCCCGTC
GTGTAGATAACTACGATACGGGAGGGCTTACCATCTGGCCCCAGTGCTGCAATGATACCGCGAGACCCAC
GCTCACCGGCTCCAGATTTATCAGCAATAAACCAGCCAGCCGGAAGGGCCGAGCGCAGAAGTGGTCCTGC
AACTTTATCCGCCTCCATCCAGTCTATTAATTGTTGCCGGGAAGCTAGAGTAAGTAGTTCGCCAGTTAAT
AGTTTGCGCAACGTTGTTGCCATTGCTACAGGCATCGTGGTGTCACGCTCGTCGTTTGGTATGGCTTCAT
TCAGCTCCGGTTCCCAACGATCAAGGCGAGTTACATGATCCCCCATGTTGTGCAAAAAAGCGGTTAGCTC
CTTCGGTCCTCCGATCGTTGTCAGAAGTAAGTTGGCCGCAGTGTTATCACTCATGGTTATGGCAGCACTG
CATAATTCTCTTACTGTCATGCCATCCGTAAGATGCTTTTCTGTGACTGGTGAGTACTCAACCAAGTCAT
TCTGAGAATAGTGTATGCGGCGACCGAGTTGCTCTTGCCCGGCGTCAATACGGGATAATACCGCGCCACA
TAGCAGAACTTTAAAAGTGCTCATCATTGGAAAACGTTCTTCGGGGCGAAAACTCTCAAGGATCTTACCG
CTGTTGAGATCCAGTTCGATGTAACCCACTCGTGCACCCAACTGATCTTCAGCATCTTTTACTTTCACCA
GCGTTTCTGGGTGAGCAAAAACAGGAAGGCAAAATGCCGCAAAAAAGGGAATAAGGGCGACACGGAAATG
TTGAATACTCATACTCTTCCTTTTTCAATATTATTGAAGCATTTATCAGGGTTATTGTCTCATGAGCGGA
TACATATTTGAATGTATTTAGAAAAATAAACAAATAGGGGTTCCGCGCACATTTCCCCGAAAAGTGCCAC
CTGACGTCGACGGATCGGGAGATCGATCTCCCGATCCCCTAGGGTCGACTCTCAGTACAATCTGCTCTGA
TGCCGCATAGTTAAGCCAGTATCTGCTCCCTGCTTGTGTGTTGGAGGTCGCTGAGTAGTGCGCGAGCAAA
ATTTAAGCTACAACAAGGCAAGGCTTGACCGACAATTGCATGAAGAATCTGCTTAGGGTTAGGCGTTTT
Features (pLannotate 1.2.2; 15 found; start..end, strand, type, name):
     38..54      +  enhancer       CMV enhancer (fragment): human cytomegalovirus immediate early enhancer
     61..127     +  CDS            small t antigen (fragment): SV40 (simian virus 40) small t antigen
    134..1312    +  promoter       EF-1α promoter: strong constitutive promoter for human elongation factor EF-1α
   1337..2347    +  CDS            MLH1 (fragment): MLH1_HUMAN - Also known as COCA2. Experimental evidence at protein level: Swiss-Prot protein existence level 1. Heterodimerizes with PMS2 to form MutL alpha, a component of the post-replicative DNA mismatch repair system (MMR). DNA repair is initiated by MutS alpha (MSH2-MSH6) or MutS beta (MSH2-MSH3) binding to a dsDNA mismatch, then MutL alpha is recruited to the heteroduplex. Assembly of the MutL-MutS-heteroduplex ternary complex in presence of RFC and PCNA is sufficient to activate endonuclease activity of PMS2. It introduces single-strand breaks near the mismatch and thus generates new en
   2456..2680    +  polyA_signal   bGH poly(A) signal: bovine growth hormone polyadenylation signal
   2684..2705    +  promoter       SV40 promoter (fragment): SV40 enhancer and early promoter
   2710..2726    +  misc_feature   MCS (fragment): pBluescript multiple cloning site
   2775..2791    -  protein_bind   lac operator: The lac repressor binds to the lac operator to inhibit transcription in E. coli. This inhibition can be relieved by adding lactose or isopropyl-β-D-thiogalactopyranoside (IPTG). lac repressor encoded by lacI
   2799..2829    -  promoter       lac promoter: promoter for the E. coli lac operon
   2844..2865    -  protein_bind   CAP binding site: CAP binding activates transcription in the presence of cAMP. E. coli catabolite activator protein
   2878..2970    -  CDS            lacI (fragment): lac repressor; lacI; The lac repressor binds to the lac operator to inhibit transcription in E. coli. This inhibition can be relieved by adding lactose or isopropyl-β-D-thiogalactopyranoside (IPTG).
   3153..3741    -  rep_origin     ori: high-copy-number ColE1/pMB1/pBR322/pUC origin of replication
   3912..4772    -  CDS            AmpR: β-lactamase; bla; confers resistance to ampicillin, carbenicillin, and related antibiotics
   4773..4877    -  promoter       AmpR promoter: bla
   4948..4992    -  misc_feature   bom (fragment): basis of mobility region from pBR322
