[The description below was written by a language model from this plasmid's Addgene catalogue record and pLannotate feature annotations shown in this document.]
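Description:
pEF1a-hMLH1NTD-NLS is a mammalian expression plasmid of about 5.1 kb built on a custom backbone. It carries a codon-optimized fragment of human MLH1 under the strong constitutive EF-1α promoter. In bacteria it replicates from a high-copy ColE1/pUC-type origin and is selected with ampicillin through a β-lactamase (AmpR) gene driven by its own bla promoter. The annotated sequence shows no complete mammalian selection marker, which suggests the plasmid is meant for transient transfection rather than stable selection.

The insert encodes only the N-terminal domain of MLH1 (residues 1–335; the record's "truncation" entry refers to the retained region). It is fused at its C terminus to a bipartite SV40 nuclear localization signal that directs the protein to the nucleus. Transcripts terminate at a bovine growth hormone polyadenylation signal downstream of the coding sequence. The NLS itself is not annotated separately in the feature table, but an unannotated stretch lies between the MLH1 match and the poly(A) signal. MLH1 normally pairs with PMS2 to form MutLα, a core component of post-replicative DNA mismatch repair.

The associated publication concerns improving prime editing by manipulating the cellular determinants of editing outcomes. In that setting, the plasmid would fit co-expression of the MLH1 fragment alongside editing components, to test how perturbing mismatch repair affects editing. The record itself states the purpose only as mammalian expression of the protein. The remaining annotations are short fragments: CMV enhancer, SV40 small t antigen and promoter, lac promoter/operator, lacI, a multiple cloning site and bom. These look like backbone remnants or chance matches rather than functional elements.
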