Addgene plasmid #174826: pEF1a-hMLH1NTD-NLS
Purpose: Mammalian expression of human MLH1NTD-NLS (codon optimized)
Depositing lab: David Liu. Publication: Enhanced prime editing systems by manipulating cellular determinants of editing outcomes. Chen PJ, Hussmann JA, Yan J, Knipping F, Ravisankar P, Chen PF, Chen C, Nelson JW, Newby GA, Sahin M, Osborn MJ, Weissman JS, Adamson B, Liu DR. Cell. 2021 Oct 28;184(22):5635-5652.e29. doi: 10.1016/j.cell.2021.09.018. PubMed 34653350.
Backbone
  Vector backbone: Custom
  Vector type: Mammalian Expression
Growth in bacteria
  Bacterial resistance: Ampicillin, 100 μg/mL
  Growth temperature: 37°C
  Growth strain: NEB Stable
  Copy number: High Copy
Gene/Insert
  Gene/Insert name: human MLH1_NTD-NLS (codon optimized) (alt name: homo sapiens MLH1(1-335)-bpNLS)
  Species: H. sapiens (human)
  Insert size (bp): 1065
  Mutation: truncation of residues 1-335
  Promoter: EF1a
  Tag / fusion protein: SV40 bpNLS (C terminal on insert)
  Cloning method: Ligation Independent Cloning
  Sequencing primers: 5′ EF1a-forward; 3′ BGH-reverse
Terms and licenses: Academic/Nonprofit Terms; Industry Terms: Not Available to Industry
How to cite: pEF1a-hMLH1NTD-NLS was a gift from David Liu (Addgene plasmid # 174826 ; http://n2t.net/addgene:174826 ; RRID:Addgene_174826)
